>Addgene plasmid #1127 | pGEX-2T-NM | addgene partial sequence | sequence record 16479 | 1127 with pGEX5'
TGGATCCTCGGATTCAACCAAGGCAACAATCAGCAAAACTACCAGCAATACAGCCAGAACGGTAACCAAC
AACAAGGTAACAACAGATACCAAGGTTATCAAGCTTACAATGCTCAAGCCCAACCTGCAGGTGGGTACTA
CCAAAATTACCAAGGTTATTCTGGGTACCAACAAGGTGGCTATCAACAGTACAATCCCGACGCCGGTTAC
CAGCAACAGTATAATCCTCAAGGAGGCTATCAACAGTACAATCCTCAAGGCGGTTATCAGCAGCAATTCA
ATCCACAAGGTGGCCGTGGAAATTACAAAAACTTCAACTACAATAACAATTTGCAAGGATATCAAGCTGG
TTTCCAACCACAGTCTCAAGGTATGTCTTTGAACGACTTTCAAAAGCAACAAAAGCAGGCCGCTCCCAAA
CCAAAGAAGACTTTGAAGCTTGTCTCCAGTTCCGGTATCAAGTTGGCCAATGCTACCAAGAAGGTTGGCA
CAAAACCTGCCGAATCTGATAAGAAAGAGGAAGAGAAGTCTGCTGAAACCAAAGAACCAACTAAAGAGCC
AACAAAGGTCGAAGAACCAGTTAAAAAGGAGGAGAAACCAGTCCAGACTGAAGAAAAGACGGAGGAAAAA
TCGGAACTTCCAAAGGTAGAAGACCTTAAAATCTCTGAATCAACACATAATACCAACAATGCCAATGTTA
CCAGTGCTGATGCCTTGAT
