[The description below was written by a language model from this plasmid's Addgene catalogue record.]
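Description:
pGEX-2T-NM is a bacterial expression plasmid built on the commercial pGEX-2T backbone (about 4.95 kb without insert) for producing a glutathione S-transferase fusion protein in E. coli. It is selected with ampicillin and is recorded as low copy. No feature table accompanies the record, so the promoter, origin of replication and other backbone elements are not explicitly listed. In general, pGEX-series vectors drive expression from an IPTG-inducible tac promoter with a plasmid-borne lacI repressor gene. The 2T variant places a thrombin cleavage site between GST and the cloning sites, so the tag can be removed from the purified protein.

The insert is a roughly 760 bp fragment of the Saccharomyces cerevisiae SUP35 gene encoding the NM region, cloned between BamHI and EcoRI sites that both remain intact. Sup35 is the yeast translation termination factor. Its N-terminal (N) and middle (M) domains together form the region responsible for its prion behaviour: N is the glutamine/asparagine-rich prion-determining domain, and M is a highly charged segment that influences solubility. The record lists GST as the fusion partner. It does not state the tag's position, but the pGEX design puts GST at the N-terminus of the insert.

The construct is suited to expressing GST-NM in bacteria and purifying it by glutathione affinity, giving recombinant protein for in vitro work. The associated publication concerns the role of conformational flexibility in the propagation and maintenance of the Sup35 prion, which fits use of the protein in biochemical studies of NM conformational conversion and amyloid fibre formation.
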