Addgene plasmid #1127: pGEX-2T-NM
Depositing lab: Susan Lindquist. Depositing organization: Whitehead Institute for Biomedical Research. Publication: The role of conformational flexibility in prion propagation and maintenance for Sup35p. Scheibel T, Lindquist SL. Nat Struct Biol 2001 Nov;8(11):958-62. 10.1038/nsb1101-958 PubMed 11685242.
Backbone
  Vector backbone: pGEX-2T
  Backbone manufacturer: pharmacia
  Backbone size w/o insert (bp): 4952
  Vector type: Bacterial Expression
Growth in bacteria
  Bacterial resistance: Ampicillin, 100 μg/mL
  Growth temperature: 37°C
  Growth strain: DH5alpha
  Copy number: Low Copy
Gene/Insert
  Gene/Insert name: NM (alt names: Sup35; Sup35 NM region)
  Species: S. cerevisiae (budding yeast)
  Insert size (bp): 761
  GenBank ID: AY553988
  Entrez Gene: SUP35 (a.k.a. YDR172W, GST1, PNM2, SAL3, SUF12, SUP2, SUP36)
  Tag / fusion protein: GST
  Cloning method: Restriction Enzyme; 5′ cloning site BamHI (not destroyed); 3′ cloning site EcoRI (not destroyed)
  Sequencing primers: 5′ pGEX5'; 3′ n/a
Terms and licenses: Academic/Nonprofit Terms; Industry Terms: Not Available to Industry
How to cite: pGEX-2T-NM was a gift from Susan Lindquist (Addgene plasmid # 1127 ; http://n2t.net/addgene:1127 ; RRID:Addgene_1127)
